>Addgene plasmid #157210 | pD649-HAsp-CXADR-COMP5AP-AviTag-9xHis | depositor full sequence | sequence record 303529 | Full Sequence
TTTCAATATTATTGAAGCATTTATCAGGGTTATTGTCTCATGAGCGGATACATATTTGAATGTATTTAGA
AAAATAAACAAATAGGGGTCAGTGTTACAACCAATTAACCAATTCTGAACATTATCGCGAGCCCATTTAT
ACCTGAATATGGCTCATAACACCCCTTGCTCATGACCAAAATCCCTTAACGTGAGTTACGCGCGCGTCGT
TCCACTGAGCGTCAGACCCCGTAGAAAAGATCAAAGGATCTTCTTGAGATCCTTTTTTTCTGCGCGTAAT
CTGCTGCTTGCAAACAAAAAAACCACCGCTACCAGCGGTGGTTTGTTTGCCGGATCAAGAGCTACCAACT
CTTTTTCCGAAGGTAACTGGCTTCAGCAGAGCGCAGATACCAAATACTGTTCTTCTAGTGTAGCCGTAGT
TAGCCCACCACTTCAAGAACTCTGTAGCACCGCCTACATACCTCGCTCTGCTAATCCTGTTACCAGTGGC
TGCTGCCAGTGGCGATAAGTCGTGTCTTACCGGGTTGGACTCAAGACGATAGTTACCGGATAAGGCGCAG
CGGTCGGGCTGAACGGGGGGTTCGTGCACACAGCCCAGCTTGGAGCGAACGACCTACACCGAACTGAGAT
ACCTACAGCGTGAGCTATGAGAAAGCGCCACGCTTCCCGAAGGGAGAAAGGCGGACAGGTATCCGGTAAG
CGGCAGGGTCGGAACAGGAGAGCGCACGAGGGAGCTTCCAGGGGGAAACGCCTGGTATCTTTATAGTCCT
GTCGGGTTTCGCCACCTCTGACTTGAGCGTCGATTTTTGTGATGCTCGTCAGGGGGGCGGAGCCTATGGA
AAAACGCCAGCAACGCGGCCTTTTTACGGTTCCTGGCCTTTTGCTGGCCTTTTGCTCACATGTTCTTTCC
TGCGTTATCCCCTGATTCTGTGGATAACCGTATTACCGCCTTTGAGTGAGCTGATACCGCTCGCCGCAGC
CGAACGACCGAGCGCAGCGAGTCAGTGAGCGAGGAAGCGGAAGGCGAGAGTAGGGAACTGCCAGGCATCA
AACTAAGCAGAAGGCCCCTGACGGATGGCCTTTTTGCGTTTCTACAAACTCTTTCTGTGTTGTAAAACGA
CGGCCAGTCTTAAGCTCGGGCCCCCTGGGCGGTTCTGATAACGAGTAATCGTTAATCCGCAAATAACGTA
AAAACCCGCTTCGGCGGGTTTTTTTATGGGGGGAGTTTAGGGAAAGAGCATTTGTCAGAATATTTAAGGG
CGCCTGTCACTTTGCTTGATATATGAGAATTATTTAACCTTATAAATGAGAAAAAAGCAACGCACTTTAA
ATAAGATACGTTGCTTTTTCGATTGATGAACACCTATAATTAAACTATTCATCTATTATTTATGATTTTT
TGTATATACAATATTTCTAGTTTGTTAAAGAGAATTAAGAAAATAAATCTCGAAAATAATAAAGGGAAAA
TCAGTTTTTGATATCAAAATTATACATGTCAACGATAATACAAAATATAATACAAACTATAAGATGTTAT
CAGTATTTATTATCATTTAGAATAAATTTTGTGTCGCCCTTAATTGTGAGCGGATAACAATTACGAGCTT
CATGCACAGTGGCGTTGACTCAATATTGGCCATTAGCCATATTATTCATTGGTTATATAGCATAAATCAA
TATTGGCTATTGGCCATTGCATACGTTGTATCTATATCATAATATGTACATTTATATTGGCTCATGTCCA
ATATGACCGCCATGTTGGCATTGATTATTGACTAGTTATTAATAGTAATCAATTACGGGGTCATTAGTTC
ATAGCCCATATATGGAGTTCCGCGTTACATAACTTACGGTAAATGGCCCGCCTGGCTGACCGCCCAACGA
CCCCCGCCCATTGACGTCAATAATGACGTATGTTCCCATAGTAACGCCAATAGGGACTTTCCATTGACGT
CAATGGGTGGAGTATTTACGGTAAACTGCCCACTTGGCAGTACATCAAGTGTATCATATGCCAAGTACGC
CCCCTATTGACGTCAATGACGGTAAATGGCCCGCCTGGCATTATGCCCAGTACATGACCTTATGGGACTT
TCCTACTTGGCAGTACATCTACGTATTAGTCATCGCTATTACCATGGTGATGCGGTTTTGGCAGTACATC
AATGGGCGTGGATAGCGGTTTGACTCACGGGGATTTCCAAGTCTCCACCCCATTGACGTCAATGGGAGTT
TGTTTTGGCACCAAAATCAACGGGACTTTCCAAAATGTCGTAACAACTCCGCCCCATTGACGCAAATGGG
CGGTAGGCGTGTACGGTGGGAGGTCTATATAAGCAGAGCTCGTTTAGTGAACCGTCAGATCGCCTGGAGA
CGCCATCCACGCTGTTTTGACCTCCATAGAAGACACCGGGACCGATCCAGCCTCCGCGGCCGGGAACGGT
GCATTGGAACGCGGATTCCCCGTGCCAAGAGTGACGTAAGTACCGCCTATAGAGTCTATAGGCCCACCCC
CTTGGCTTCGTTAGAACGCGGCTACAATTAATACATAACCTTATGTATCATACACATACGATTTAGGTGA
CACTATAGAATAACATCCACTTTGCCTTTCTCTCCACAGGTGTCCACTCCCAGGTCCAACTGCACCTCGG
TTCTATCGAAAACGCGCCTGCTAGCGCCACCATGAAGACCATCATTGCCCTGAGCTACATCTTCTGCCTG
GTGTTCGCTGCGGCCGCCTTGAGCATCACCACACCTGAGGAAATGATCGAGAAGGCCAAGGGCGAGACAG
CCTACCTGCCTTGCAAGTTCACACTGAGCCCTGAGGATCAGGGCCCTCTGGATATCGAGTGGCTGATCTC
CCCTGCCGACAACCAGAAAGTGGACCAAGTGATCATCCTGTACAGCGGCGACAAGATCTACGACGACTAC
TACCCCGACCTGAAGGGCAGAGTGCACTTCACCAGCAACGATCTGAAGTCCGGCGACGCCAGCATCAACG
TGACAAACCTGCAGCTGAGCGACATCGGCACCTACCAGTGCAAAGTGAAGAAAGCCCCTGGCGTGGCCAA
CAAGAAAATCCACCTGGTGGTGCTGGTCAAGCCTAGCGGCGCCAGATGTTATGTGGACGGCTCTGAAGAG
ATCGGCAGCGACTTCAAGATCAAGTGCGAGCCCAAAGAGGGCAGCCTGCCTCTGCAGTATGAGTGGCAGA
AGCTGTCCGACAGCCAGAAGATGCCTACAAGCTGGCTGGCCGAGATGACCAGCAGCGTGATCAGCGTGAA
GAACGCCAGCAGCGAGTACTCTGGCACATACAGCTGCACCGTGCGGAACAGAGTGGGCTCTGATCAGTGC
CTGCTGAGACTGAATGTGGTGCCTCCTAGCAACAAGGCCGGTGGCGCGCCGGAAGATCAAGTTGATCCAA
GATTGATTGATGGCAAGGGCGGATCTCTGGAGGTGCTGTTCCAGGGACCAGGCGGAAGCGGCAATCCCGG
CGGCGATCTGGCCCCCCAGATGCTGCGCGAGCTGCAGGAGACCAATGCCGCCCTGCAGGACGTGCGCGAG
CTGCTGCGCCACCGCGTGAAGGAGATCACCTTCCTGAAGAACACCGTGATGGAGTGCGACGCCTGCGGTA
TGCAGCCCTCTAGAGGCTCCGGCTCCATCATCCCAGTTGAGGAGGAGAACCCGGACTTCTGGAACCGCGA
GGCAGCCGAGGCCCTGGGTGCCGCCAAGAAGCTGCAGCCTGCACAGACAGCCGCCAAGAACCTCATCATC
TTCCTGGGCGATGGGATGGGGGTGTCTACGGTGACAGCTGCCAGGATCCTAAAAGGGCAGAAGAAGGACA
AACTGGGGCCTGAGATACCCCTGGCCATGGACCGCTTCCCATATGTGGCTCTGTCCAAGACATACAATGT
AGACAAACATGTGCCAGACAGTGGAGCCACAGCCACGGCCTACCTGTGCGGGGTCAAGGGCAACTTCCAG
ACCATTGGCTTGAGTGCAGCCGCCCGCTTTAACCAGTGCAACACGACACGCGGCAACGAGGTCATCTCCG
TGATGAATCGGGCCAAGAAAGCAGGGAAGTCAGTGGGAGTGGTAACCACCACACGAGTGCAGCACGCCTC
GCCAGCCGGCACCTACGCCCACACGGTGAACCGCAACTGGTACTCGGACGCCGACGTGCCTGCCTCGGCC
CGCCAGGAGGGGTGCCAGGACATCGCTACGCAGCTCATCTCCAACATGGACATTGACGTGATCCTAGGTG
GAGGCCGAAAGTACATGTTTCGCATGGGAACCCCAGACCCTGAGTACCCAGATGACTACAGCCAAGGTGG
GACCAGGCTGGACGGGAAGAATCTGGTGCAGGAATGGCTGGCGAAGCGCCAGGGTGCCCGGTATGTGTGG
AACCGCACTGAGCTCATGCAGGCTTCCCTGGACCCGTCTGTGACCCATCTCATGGGTCTCTTTGAGCCTG
GAGACATGAAATACGAGATCCACCGAGACTCCACACTGGACCCCTCCCTGATGGAGATGACAGAGGCTGC
CCTGCGCCTGCTGAGCAGGAACCCCCGCGGCTTCTTCCTCTTCGTGGAGGGTGGTCGCATCGACCATGGT
CATCATGAAAGCAGGGCTTACCGGGCACTGACTGAGACGATCATGTTCGACGACGCCATTGAGAGGGCGG
GCCAGCTCACCAGCGAGGAGGACACGCTGAGCCTCGTCACTGCCGACCACTCCCACGTCTTCTCCTTCGG
AGGCTACCCCCTGCGAGGGAGCTCCATCTTCGGGCTGGCCCCTGGCAAGGCCCGGGACAGGAAGGCCTAC
ACGGTCCTCCTATACGGAAACGGTCCAGGCTATGTGCTCAAGGACGGCGCCCGGCCGGATGTTACCGAGA
GCGAGAGCGGGAGCCCCGAGTATCGGCAGCAGTCAGCAGTGCCCCTGGACGAAGAGACCCACGCAGGCGA
GGACGTGGCGGTGTTCGCGCGCGGCCCGCAGGCGCACCTGGTTCACGGCGTGCAGGAGCAGACCTTCATA
GCGCACGTCATGGCCTTCGCCGCCTGCCTGGAGCCCTACACCGCCTGCGACCTGGCGCCCCCCGCCGGCA
CCACCGACGCCGCGCACCCGGGTGGCGGAGGACTGAACGACATCTTCGAGGCTCAGAAAATCGAATGGCA
CGAACATCACCATCACCATCACCATCACCATTAAGGCCGGCCTGTAGTCACTGGCACAACGCGTTACCCG
GTAAGCCAATCGGGTATACACGGTCGTCATACTGCAGACAGGGTTCTTCTACTTTGCAAGATAGTCTTGA
GTAGTAAAATAAATAGATAGAGAAAATCAGCCTCGACTGTGCCTTCTAGTTGCCAGCCATCTGTTGTTTG
CCCCTCCCCCGTGCCTTCCTTGACCCTGGAAGGTGCCACTCCCACTGTCCTTTCCTAATAAAATGAGGAA
ATTGCATCACAACACTCAACCCTATCTCGGTCTATTCTTTTGATTTATAAGGGATTTTGCCGATTTCGGC
CTATTGGTTAAAAAATGAGCTGATTTAACAAAAATTTAACGCGAATTAATTCTGTGGAATGTGTGTCAGT
TAGGGTGTGGAAAGTCCCCAGGCTCCCCAGCAGGCAGAAGTATGCAAAGCATGCATCTCAATTAGTCAGC
AACCAGGTGTGGAAAGTCCCCAGGCTCCCCAGCAGGCAGAAGTATGCAAAGCATGCATCTCAATTAGTCA
GCAACCATAGTCCCGCCCCTAACTCCGCCCATCCCGCCCCTAACTCCGCCCAGTTCCGCCCATTCTCCGC
CCCATGGCTGACTAATTTTTTTTATTTATGCAGAGGCCGAGGCCGCCTCTGCCTCTGAGCTATTCCAGAA
GTAGTGAGGAGGCTTTTTTGGAGGCCTAGGCTTTTGCAAAAAGCTCCCGGGAGCTTGTATATCCATTTTC
GGATCTGATCAGCACGTGTTGACAATTAATCATCGGCATAGTATATCGGCATAGTATAATACGACAAGGT
GAGGAACTAAACCATGACCGAGTACAAGCCCACGGTGCGCCTCGCCACCCGCGACGACGTCCCCAGGGCC
GTACGCACCCTCGCCGCCGCGTTCGCCGACTACCCCGCCACGCGCCACACCGTCGATCCGGACCGCCACA
TCGAGCGGGTCACCGAGCTGCAAGAACTCTTCCTCACGCGCGTCGGGCTCGACATCGGCAAGGTGTGGGT
CGCGGACGACGGCGCCGCGGTGGCGGTCTGGACCACGCCGGAGAGCGTCGAAGCGGGGGCGGTGTTCGCC
GAGATCGGCCCGCGCATGGCCGAGTTGAGCGGTTCCCGGCTGGCCGCGCAGCAACAGATGGAAGGCCTCC
TGGCGCCGCACCGGCCCAAGGAGCCCGCGTGGTTCCTGGCCACCGTCGGCGTCTCGCCCGACCACCAGGG
CAAGGGTCTGGGCAGCGCCGTCGTGCTCCCCGGAGTGGAGGCGGCCGAGCGCGCCGGGGTGCCCGCCTTC
CTGGAGACATCCGCGCCCCGCAACCTCCCCTTCTACGAGCGGCTCGGCTTCACCGTCACCGCCGACGTCG
AGGTGCCCGAAGGACCGCGCACCTGGTGCATGACCCGCAAGCCCGGTGCCTGACACGTGCTACGAGATTT
CGATTCCACCGCCGCCTTCTATGAAAGGTTGGGCTTCGGAATCGTTTTCCGGGACGCCGGCTGGATGATC
CTCCAGCGCGGGGATCTCATGCTGGAGTTCTTCGCCCACCCCAACTTGTTTATTGCAGCTTATAATGGTT
ACAAATAAAGCAATAGCATCACAAATTTCACAAATAAAGCATTTTTTTCACTGCATTCTAGTTGTGGTTT
GTCCAAACTCATCAATGTATCTTATCATGTCTGTATACCGTCGACCTCTAGCTAGAGCTTGGCGTAATCA
TGGTCATTACCAATGCTTAATCAGTGAGGCACCTATCTCAGCGATCTGTCTATTTCGTTCATCCATAGTT
GCCTGACTCCCCGTCGTGTAGATAACTACGATACGGGAGGGCTTACCATCTGGCCCCAGCGCTGCGATGA
TACCGCGAGAACCACGCTCACCGGCTCCGGATTTATCAGCAATAAACCAGCCAGCCGGAAGGGCCGAGCG
CAGAAGTGGTCCTGCAACTTTATCCGCCTCCATCCAGTCTATTAATTGTTGCCGGGAAGCTAGAGTAAGT
AGTTCGCCAGTTAATAGTTTGCGCAACGTTGTTGCCATCGCTACAGGCATCGTGGTGTCACGCTCGTCGT
TTGGTATGGCTTCATTCAGCTCCGGTTCCCAACGATCAAGGCGAGTTACATGATCCCCCATGTTGTGCAA
AAAAGCGGTTAGCTCCTTCGGTCCTCCGATCGTTGTCAGAAGTAAGTTGGCCGCAGTGTTATCACTCATG
GTTATGGCAGCACTGCATAATTCTCTTACTGTCATGCCATCCGTAAGATGCTTTTCTGTGACTGGTGAGT
ACTCAACCAAGTCATTCTGAGAATAGTGTATGCGGCGACCGAGTTGCTCTTGCCCGGCGTCAATACGGGA
TAATACCGCGCCACATAGCAGAACTTTAAAAGTGCTCATCATTGGAAAACGTTCTTCGGGGCGAAAACTC
TCAAGGATCTTACCGCTGTTGAGATCCAGTTCGATGTAACCCACTCGTGCACCCAACTGATCTTCAGCAT
CTTTTACTTTCACCAGCGTTTCTGGGTGAGCAAAAACAGGAAGGCAAAATGCCGCAAAAAAGGGAATAAG
GGCGACACGGAAATGTTGAATACTCATATTCTTCCTT
Features (pLannotate 1.2.2; 24 found; start..end, strand, type, name):
    119..143     -  CDS            KanR (fragment): aminoglycoside phosphotransferase; aph(3')-Ia; confers resistance to kanamycin
    254..842     +  rep_origin     ori: high-copy-number ColE1/pMB1/pBR322/pUC origin of replication
   1067..1084    +  terminator     rrnB T2 terminator (fragment): transcription terminator T2 from the E. coli rrnB gene
   1109..1128    -  CDS            lacZα (fragment): LacZα fragment of β-galactosidase; lacZ fragment
   1584..1600    +  protein_bind   lac operator: The lac repressor binds to the lac operator to inhibit transcription in E. coli. This inhibition can be relieved by adding lactose or isopropyl-β-D-thiogalactopyranoside (IPTG). lac repressor encoded by lacI
   1843..2146    +  enhancer       CMV enhancer: human cytomegalovirus immediate early enhancer
   2147..2350    +  promoter       CMV promoter: human cytomegalovirus (CMV) immediate early promoter
   2486..2529    +  intron         CMV intron (fragment): modified intron A from human cytomegalovirus
   2581..2599    +  promoter       SP6 promoter: promoter for bacteriophage SP6 RNA polymerase
   2603..2640    +  CDS            IgH signal sequence (fragment): signal sequence from the mouse immunoglobulin heavy chain variable region
   2740..3402    +  CDS            CXADR (fragment): CXAR_HUMAN - Also known as CAR. Experimental evidence at protein level: Swiss-Prot protein existence level 1. (Microbial infection) Acts as a receptor for Coxsackievirus B1 to B6. From Homo sapiens (Human).
   3499..3678    +  CDS            Comp (fragment): COMP_RAT - Experimental evidence at protein level: Swiss-Prot protein existence level 1. May play a role in the structural integrity of cartilage via its interaction with other extracellular matrix proteins such as the collagens and fibronectin. Can mediate the interaction of chondrocytes with the cartilage extracellular matrix through interaction with cell surface integrin receptors. Could play a role in the pathogenesis of osteoarthritis. Potent suppressor of apoptosis in both primary chondrocytes and transformed cells. Suppresses apoptosis by blocking the activation of caspase-3 and by indu
   3666..5118    +  CDS            SEAP (fragment): secreted alkaline phosphatase from human placenta The natural enzyme has a C-terminal transmembrane sequence that is replaced by a GPI anchor.
   5143..5184    +  CDS            AviTag™ (fragment): peptide tag that allows for enzymatic biotinylation
   5188..5211    +  CDS            8xHis: 8xHis affinity tag
   5357..5468    +  polyA_signal   bGH poly(A) signal: bovine growth hormone polyadenylation signal
   5469..5577    +  rep_origin     f1 ori (fragment): f1 bacteriophage origin of replication; arrow indicates direction of (+) strand synthesis
   5591..5920    +  promoter       SV40 promoter: SV40 enhancer and early promoter
   5968..6015    +  promoter       EM7 promoter: synthetic bacterial promoter&nbsp
   6034..6633    +  CDS            PuroR (fragment): puromycin N-acetyltransferase; pac from Streptomyces; confers resistance to puromycin
   6643..6768    +  CDS            ble (fragment): BLE_KLEPN - Experimental evidence at protein level: Swiss-Prot protein existence level 1. Binding protein with a strong affinity to the bleomycin family of antibiotics. Binds to CL990; an antimitotic-antibiotic compound. From Klebsiella pneumoniae.
   6763..6884    +  polyA_signal   SV40 poly(A) signal: SV40 polyadenylation signal
   6937..7797    -  CDS            AmpR: β-lactamase; bla; confers resistance to ampicillin, carbenicillin, and related antibiotics
   7800..89      -  promoter       AmpR promoter (fragment) (across the origin): bla
