[The description below was written by a language model from this plasmid's Addgene catalogue record and pLannotate feature annotations shown in this document.]
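Description:
pD649-HAsp-CXADR-COMP5AP-AviTag-9xHis is a mammalian expression plasmid built on the pD649 backbone for producing a secreted, multimerised form of the extracellular domain of human CXADR, the coxsackievirus and adenovirus receptor. It is maintained in E. coli as a high-copy plasmid through a ColE1/pUC-type origin and selected with ampicillin via a complete β-lactamase gene. The annotation also finds an SV40 early promoter and EM7 bacterial promoter driving a puromycin N-acetyltransferase sequence, followed by a short ble fragment and an SV40 poly(A) signal. This would in principle allow puromycin selection in mammalian cells, though the catalogue entry does not list a mammalian marker. Small fragments of KanR, lacZα, f1 ori and rrnB terminator appear to be backbone remnants.

The expression cassette uses the CMV enhancer and promoter with part of CMV intron A, followed by an SP6 promoter that could support in vitro transcription and serves as a sequencing primer site. The construct name indicates an HA-type signal peptide ("HAsp"), whereas the automated annotation labels a short leader fragment at this position as an IgH signal sequence. The record does not resolve this difference. The roughly 650 bp CXADR ectodomain sits between retained NotI and AscI sites and is fused at its C terminus to a segment of rat cartilage oligomeric matrix protein, whose coiled coil drives pentamer formation. This is followed by human placental alkaline phosphatase, an AviTag for enzymatic biotinylation, and a polyhistidine tag (9xHis by name, annotated as 8xHis), ending at a bGH poly(A) signal.

The resulting high-avidity, enzymatically detectable protein suits binding screens that detect weak extracellular interactions, as in the associated human IgSF cell-surface interactome study. The depositor notes that some plasmids in the collection may carry an IS4-like transposase insertion upstream of the CMV promoter. No such element appears in this feature table.
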