Addgene plasmid #157210: pD649-HAsp-CXADR-COMP5AP-AviTag-9xHis
Purpose: Mammalian expression of cell-surface protein extracellular domain fused to COMP5AP-AviTag-9xHis. Protein is secreted from cells.
Depositing lab: Chris Garcia. Depositing organization: Stanford University. Publication: A Human IgSF Cell-Surface Interactome Reveals a Complex Network of Protein-Protein Interactions. Wojtowicz WM, Vielmetter J, Fernandes RA, Siepe DH, Eastman CL, Chisholm GB, Cox S, Klock H, Anderson PW, Rue SM, Miller JJ, Glaser SM, Bragstad ML, Vance J, Lam AW, Lesley SA, Zinn K, Garcia KC. Cell. 2020 Aug 20;182(4):1027-1043.e17. doi: 10.1016/j.cell.2020.07.025. PubMed 32822567.
Backbone
  Vector backbone: pD649
  Backbone size w/o insert (bp): 7153
  Vector type: Mammalian Expression
Growth in bacteria
  Bacterial resistance: Ampicillin, 100 μg/mL
  Growth temperature: 37°C
  Growth strain: DH5alpha
  Copy number: High Copy
Gene/Insert
  Gene/Insert name: CXADR (alt name: CXAR)
  Species: H. sapiens (human)
  Insert size (bp): 654
  Entrez Gene: CXADR (a.k.a. CAR, CAR4/6, HCAR)
  Promoter: CMV/SP6
  Tag / fusion protein: COMP5AP-AviTag-9xHis (C terminal on backbone)
  Cloning method: Restriction Enzyme; 5′ cloning site GCGGCCGC (not destroyed); 3′ cloning site GGCGCGCC (not destroyed)
  Sequencing primers: 5′ ATTTAGGTGACACTATAG; 3′ CGTCGCACTCCATCACGGTG
Resource information
  A portion of this plasmid was derived from a plasmid made by: synthesis by ThermoFisher
Terms and licenses: Academic/Nonprofit Terms; Industry Terms: Not Available to Industry
Depositor comments: Some plasmids in this collection may have an IS4-like element ISVsa5 family transposase upstream of the CMV promoter.
How to cite: pD649-HAsp-CXADR-COMP5AP-AviTag-9xHis was a gift from Chris Garcia (Addgene plasmid # 157210 ; http://n2t.net/addgene:157210 ; RRID:Addgene_157210)
