>Addgene plasmid #157210 | pD649-HAsp-CXADR-COMP5AP-AviTag-9xHis | depositor partial sequence | sequence record 303530 | insert (extracellular domain)
TTGAGCATCACCACACCTGAGGAAATGATCGAGAAGGCCAAGGGCGAGACAGCCTACCTGCCTTGCAAGT
TCACACTGAGCCCTGAGGATCAGGGCCCTCTGGATATCGAGTGGCTGATCTCCCCTGCCGACAACCAGAA
AGTGGACCAAGTGATCATCCTGTACAGCGGCGACAAGATCTACGACGACTACTACCCCGACCTGAAGGGC
AGAGTGCACTTCACCAGCAACGATCTGAAGTCCGGCGACGCCAGCATCAACGTGACAAACCTGCAGCTGA
GCGACATCGGCACCTACCAGTGCAAAGTGAAGAAAGCCCCTGGCGTGGCCAACAAGAAAATCCACCTGGT
GGTGCTGGTCAAGCCTAGCGGCGCCAGATGTTATGTGGACGGCTCTGAAGAGATCGGCAGCGACTTCAAG
ATCAAGTGCGAGCCCAAAGAGGGCAGCCTGCCTCTGCAGTATGAGTGGCAGAAGCTGTCCGACAGCCAGA
AGATGCCTACAAGCTGGCTGGCCGAGATGACCAGCAGCGTGATCAGCGTGAAGAACGCCAGCAGCGAGTA
CTCTGGCACATACAGCTGCACCGTGCGGAACAGAGTGGGCTCTGATCAGTGCCTGCTGAGACTGAATGTG
GTGCCTCCTAGCAACAAGGCCGGT
